>Addgene plasmid #65944 | pDA08 | depositor partial sequence | sequence record 112115 | riboswitch region
GACGCTACTCATCTTTTAGGTGATACCAGCATCGTCTTGATGCCCTTGGCAGCACCAGCTGCTAGAGGGA
TCGGGATG
