>Addgene plasmid #65944 | pDA08 | addgene partial sequence | sequence record 115969 | M13-Rev 5'-CAGGAAACAGCTATGACC-3'
GGTGTGCGGTTACAATTTGGACTTTCCGCCCTTCTTGGCCTTTATGAGGATCTCTCTGATTTTTCTTGCG
TCGAGTTTTCCGGTAAGACCTTTCGGTACTTCGTCCACAAACACAACTCCTCCGCGCAACTTTTTCGCGG
TTGTTACTTGACTGGCGACGTAATCCACGATCTCTTTTTCCGTCATCGTCTTTCCGTGCTCCAAAACAAC
AACGGCGGCGGGAAGTTCACCGGCGTCATCGTCGGGAAGACCTGCCACGCCCGCGTCGAAGATGTTGGGG
TGTTGTAACAATATCGATTCCAATTCAGCGGGGGCCACCTGATATCCTTTGTATTTAATTAAAGACTTCA
AGCGGTCAACTATGAAGAAGTGTTCGTCTTCGTCCCAGTAAGCTATGTCTCCAGAATGTAGCCATCCATC
CTTGTCAATCAAGGCGTTGGTCGCTTCCGGATTGTTTACATAACCGGACATAATCATAGGTCCTCTGACA
CATAATTCGCCTCTCTGATTAACGCCCAGCGTTTTCCCGGTATCCAGATCCACAACCTTCGCTTCAAAAA
ATGGAACAACTTTACCGACCGCGCCCGGTTTATCATCCCCCTCGGGTGTAATCAGAATAGCTGATGTAGT
CTCAGTGAGCCCATATCCTTGTCGTATCCCTGGAAGATGGAAGCGTTTTGCAACCGCTTCCCCGACTTCT
TTCGAAAGAGGTGCGCCCCCAGAAGCAATTTCGTGTAAATTAGATAAATCGTATTTGTCAATCAGAGTGC
TTTTGGCGAAGAATGAAAATAGGGTTGGTACTAGCAACGCACTTTGAATTTTGTAATCCTGAAGGGATCG
TAAAAACAGCTCTTCTTCAAATCTATACATTAAGACGACTCGAAATCCACATATCAAATATCCGAGTGTA
GTAAACATTCCAAAAACCGTGATGGAATGGAACAACACTTAAAAATCGCAGTATCCGGAAATGATTTGAT
GGCCAAAATAGGATCTCTGGCATGCGAGAATCTGACGCAGGCAGTTCTATGCGGAA
