>Addgene plasmid #65944 | pDA08 | addgene partial sequence | sequence record 116928 | M13-F20 5'-TGTAAAACGACGGCCAGT-3'
TTAATCATCGGCTCGTATAATGTGTGGGACGCTACTCATCTTTTAGGTGATACCAGCATCGTCTTGATGC
CCTTGGCAGCACCAGCTGCTAGAGGGATCGGGATGGAAGACGCCAAAAACATAAAGAAAGGCCCGGCGCC
ATTCTATCCTCTAGAGGATGGAACCGCTGGAGAGCAACTGCATAAGGCTATGAAGAGATACGCCCTGGTT
CCTGGAACAATTGCTTTTACAGATGCACATATCGAGGTGAACATCACGTACGCGGAATACTTCGAAATGT
CCGTTCGGTTGGCAGAAGCTATGAAACGATATGGGCTGAATACAAATCACAGAATCGTCGTATGCAGTGA
AAACTCTCTTCAATTCTTTATGCCGGTGTTGGGCGCGTTATTTATCGGAGTTGCAGTTGCGCCCGCGAAC
GACATTTATAATGAACGTGAATTGCTCAACAGTATGAACATTTCGCAGCCTACCGTAGTGTTTGTTTCCA
AAAAGGGGTTGCAAAAAATTTTGAACGTGCAAAAAAAATTACCAATAATCCAGAAAATTATTATCATGGA
TTCTAAAACGGATTACCAGGGATTTCAGTCGATGTACACGTTCGTCACATCTCATCTACCTCCCGGTTTT
AATGAATACGATTTTGTACCAGAGTCCTTTGATCGTGACAAAACAATTGCACTGATAATGAATTCCTCTG
GATCTACTGGGTTACCTAAGGGTGTGGCCCTTCCGCATAGAACTGCCTGCGTCAGATTCTCGCATGCCAG
AGATCCTATTTTTGGCAATCAAATCATTCCGGATACTGCGATTTTAAGTGTTGTTCCATTCCATCACGGT
TTTGGAATGTTTACTACACTCGGATATTTGATATGTGGATTTCGAGTCGTCTTAATGTATAGATTTGAAG
AAGAGCTGTTTTTACGATCCCTTCAGGATTACAAAATTCAAAGTGCGTTGCTAGTACCAACCCTATTTTC
ATTCTTCGCCAAAAGCACTCTGATTGACAAATAC
