[The description below was written by a language model from this plasmid's Addgene catalogue record.]
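Description:
pDA08 is a bacterial expression plasmid built on the pUC19 backbone (about 3 kb without insert), a high-copy cloning vector that is maintained in E. coli under ampicillin selection. No feature table accompanies the record. The origin of replication and resistance cassette are therefore inferred from the named backbone and the listed ampicillin resistance, not from annotated elements.

The payload is a luciferase reporter of roughly 1.8 kb, listed as synthetic and placed between the BamHI and PstI sites of the polylinker; the record does not say whether those sites survived cloning. Expression is driven by the Tac promoter, a strong hybrid trp/lac promoter widely used in E. coli. The stated purpose identifies the plasmid as derivative 08 of a series based on theophylline riboswitch D. Synthetic theophylline riboswitches generally pair a theophylline-binding RNA aptamer with sequences in the 5′ untranslated region, so that ligand binding changes access to the ribosome binding site and hence translation of the downstream gene. In that arrangement the Tac promoter would supply the transcript, the riboswitch would gate translation in response to theophylline, and luciferase output would report switch activity.

The record does not give the position or sequence of the riboswitch, how derivative 08 differs from the parent switch or from other members of the series, or which luciferase is encoded. The plasmid appears suited to comparing the ligand-dependent dynamic range of riboswitch variants in bacteria, although no specific application is stated beyond the series designation.
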