Addgene plasmid #65944: pDA08
Purpose: Theophylline riboswitch D derivatives 08
Depositing lab: Justin Gallivan. Depositing organization: Emory University.
Backbone
  Vector backbone: pUC19
  Backbone size w/o insert (bp): 3000
  Vector type: Bacterial Expression
Growth in bacteria
  Bacterial resistance: Ampicillin, 100 μg/mL
  Growth temperature: 37°C
  Growth strain: Top10
  Copy number: High Copy
Gene/Insert
  Gene/Insert name: luciferase
  Species: Synthetic
  Insert size (bp): 1800
  Promoter: Tac
  Cloning method: Restriction Enzyme; 5′ cloning site BamHI (unknown if destroyed); 3′ cloning site PstI (unknown if destroyed)
  Sequencing primers: 5′ M13F; 3′ M13R
Terms and licenses: Academic/Nonprofit Terms; Industry Terms: Not Available to Industry
How to cite: pDA08 was a gift from Justin Gallivan (Addgene plasmid # 65944 ; http://n2t.net/addgene:65944 ; RRID:Addgene_65944)
